Addgene plasmid #123456: TRBV25-1
Purpose: construction of TCR
Depositing lab: Catherine Wu. Depositing organization: Dana-Farber Cancer Institute. Publication: A cloning and expression system to probe T-cell receptor specificity and assess functional avidity to neoantigens. Hu Z, Anandappa AJ, Sun J, Kim J, Leet DE, Bozym DJ, Chen C, Williams L, Shukla SA, Zhang W, Tabbaa D, Steelman S, Olive O, Livak KJ, Kishi H, Muraguchi A, Guleria I, Stevens J, Lane WJ, Burkhardt UE, Fritsch EF, Neuberg D, Ott PA, Keskin DB, Hacohen N, Wu CJ. Blood. 2018 Nov 1;132(18):1911-1921. doi: 10.1182/blood-2018-04-843763. Epub 2018 Aug 27. PubMed 30150207.
Backbone
  Vector backbone: pUC57-kanamycin
  Vector type: Bacterial Expression
Growth in bacteria
  Bacterial resistance: Kanamycin, 50 μg/mL
  Growth temperature: 37°C
  Growth strain: DH5alpha
  Copy number: High Copy
Gene/Insert
  Gene/Insert name: TRBV25-1
  Species: H. sapiens (human)
  Mutation: WT
  Entrez Gene: TRBV25-1 (a.k.a. TCRBV11S1A1T, TCRBV25S1, TRBV251)
  Cloning method: Unknown
Terms and licenses: Academic/Nonprofit Terms; Industry Terms: Not Available to Industry
Depositor comments: Cloning Method: Golden Gate.
How to cite: TRBV25-1 was a gift from Catherine Wu (Addgene plasmid # 123456 ; http://n2t.net/addgene:123456 ; RRID:Addgene_123456)
