[The description below was written by a language model from this plasmid's Addgene catalogue record and pLannotate feature annotations shown in this document.]
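Description:
TRBV25-1 is a small (about 3.4 kb) bacterial cloning plasmid built on the pUC57-kanamycin backbone. It serves as a parts-library entry carrying the wild-type human T-cell receptor beta variable gene segment TRBV25-1. It replicates in E. coli from a high-copy ColE1/pUC-type origin and is selected with kanamycin through an aph(3')-Ia aminoglycoside phosphotransferase gene. The remaining backbone annotations are typical pUC57 remnants: a lacZα fragment, the lac promoter, lac operator and CAP binding site, and short fragments of lacI, rop and the pBR322 bom region. Although catalogued as "bacterial expression", the plasmid carries no annotated eukaryotic promoter, polyadenylation signal or mammalian selection cassette. It therefore looks like a storage and donor vector rather than one that expresses a receptor itself.

The insert lies within the interrupted lacZα region. The feature table annotates a roughly 320 bp segment matching a TCR beta chain that uses TRBV25-1, consistent with the variable-region coding sequence. A short distance downstream, in the same orientation, is a roughly 400 bp sequence annotated as TRAC, the TCR alpha chain constant region. The catalogue fields name only TRBV25-1 and do not explain the TRAC segment or any linker between the two. One plausible arrangement is an alpha constant–beta variable module for a single alpha/beta cassette, but the record does not state this. The stated purpose is construction of TCRs, and the depositor notes Golden Gate cloning. This suggests the plasmid is one of a set of V-segment modules combined with clone-specific CDR3/J sequences by type IIS assembly into full-length receptors for specificity and avidity testing. No type IIS sites are annotated in the feature table.
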