Features (pLannotate 1.2.2; 11 found; start..end, strand, type, name):
     57..214     -  CDS            lacZα (fragment): LacZα fragment of β-galactosidase; lacZ fragment
    268..591     +  CDS            TRB (fragment): TRBR2_HUMAN - Experimental evidence at protein level: Swiss-Prot protein existence level 1. The beta chain of TRAV38-2DV8*01J31*01C*01/TRBV25- 1*01J2S3*01C2*01 alpha-beta T cell receptor (TR) clonotype that displays pan-cancer cell recognition via the invariant MR1 molecule. On CD8-positive T cell clone MC.7.G5, likely recognizes tumor-specific or -associated metabolite(s) essential for cancer cell survival, triggering killing of many cancer cell types including lung, melanoma, leukemia, colon, breast, prostate, bone and ovarian cancer cells. Mediates cancer cell cytotoxicity in an HLA-indepen
    654..1061    +  CDS            TRAC: TRAC_HUMAN - Also known as TCRA. Experimental evidence at protein level: Swiss-Prot protein existence level 1. Constant region of T cell receptor (TR) alpha chain (PubMed:24600447). Alpha-beta T cell receptors are antigen specific receptors which are essential to the immune response and are present on the cell surface of T lymphocytes. Recognize peptide-major histocompatibility (MH) (pMH) complexes that are displayed by antigen presenting cells (APC), a prerequisite for efficient T cell adaptive immunity against pathogens (PubMed:25493333). Binding of alpha-beta TR to pMH complex initiates TR-
   1167..1183    -  protein_bind   lac operator: The lac repressor binds to the lac operator to inhibit transcription in E. coli. This inhibition can be relieved by adding lactose or isopropyl-β-D-thiogalactopyranoside (IPTG). lac repressor encoded by lacI
   1191..1221    -  promoter       lac promoter: promoter for the E. coli lac operon
   1236..1257    -  protein_bind   CAP binding site: CAP binding activates transcription in the presence of cAMP. E. coli catabolite activator protein
   1270..1362    -  CDS            lacI (fragment): lac repressor; lacI; The lac repressor binds to the lac operator to inhibit transcription in E. coli. This inhibition can be relieved by adding lactose or isopropyl-β-D-thiogalactopyranoside (IPTG).
   1545..2133    -  rep_origin     ori: high-copy-number ColE1/pMB1/pBR322/pUC origin of replication
   2311..3120    -  CDS            KanR: aminoglycoside phosphotransferase; aph(3')-Ia; confers resistance to kanamycin in bacteria or G418 (Geneticin®) in eukaryotes
   3227..3268    +  CDS            rop (fragment): Rop protein, which maintains plasmids at low copy number; rop
   3370..51      +  misc_feature   bom (fragment) (across the origin): basis of mobility region from pBR322
>Addgene plasmid #123456 | TRBV25-1 | addgene full sequence | sequence record 244235 | Addgene NGS Result
ATGCGGTGTGAAATACCGCACAGATGCGTAAGGAGAAAATACCGCATCAGGCGCCATTCGCCATTCAGGC
TGCGCAACTGTTGGGAAGGGCGATCGGTGCGGGCCTCTTCGCTATTACGCCAGCTGGCGAAAGGGGGATG
TGCTGCAAGGCGATTAAGTTGGGTAACGCCAGGGTTTTCCCAGTCACGACGTTGTAAAACGACGGCCAGA
GAATTCGAGCTCGGTACCTCGCGAATACATCTAGATGGGGATCCACCGGTCGCCACCATGACTATCAGGC
TCCTCTGCTACATGGGCTTTTATTTTCTGGGGGCAGGCCTCATGGAAGCTGACATCTACCAGACCCCAAG
ATACCTTGTTATAGGGACAGGAAAGAAGATCACTCTGGAATGTTCTCAAACCATGGGCCATGACAAAATG
TACTGGTATCAACAAGATCCAGGAATGGAACTACACCTCATCCACTATTCCTATGGAGTTAATTCCACAG
AGAAGGGAGATCTTTCCTCTGAGTCAACAGTCTCCAGAATAAGGACGGAGCATTTTCCCCTGACCCTGGA
GTCTGCCAGGCCCTCACATACCTCTCAGTACGAGACCTAAGGTGGTGGTGGTTCTGGTTCTGGTTCTGGT
GGTGGTTCTGGTGGTGGTCTCTTGACCCTGCCGTGTACCAGCTGAGAGACTCTAAATCCAGTGACAAGTC
TGTCTGCCTATTCACCGATTTTGATTCTCAAACAAATGTGTCACAAAGTAAGGATTCTGATGTGTATATC
ACAGACAAAACTGTGCTAGACATGAGGTCTATGGACTTCAAGAGCAACAGTGCTGTGGCCTGGAGCAACA
AATCTGACTTTGCATGTGCAAACGCCTTCAACAACAGCATTATTCCAGAAGACACCTTCTTCCCCAGCCC
AGAAAGTTCCTGTGATGTCAAGCTGGTCGAGAAAAGCTTTGAAACAGATACGAACCTAAACTTTCAAAAC
CTGTCAGTGATTGGGTTCCGAATCCTCCTCCTGAAAGTGGCCGGGTTTAATCTGCTCATGACGCTGCGGC
TGTGGTCCAGCTAAAGCGGCCGCGTCGACAATCAAATCGGATCCCGGGCCCGTCGACTGCAGAGGCCTGC
ATGCAAGCTTGGTGTAATCATGGTCATAGCTGTTTCCTGTGTGAAATTGTTATCCGCTCACAATTCCACA
CAACATACGAGCCGGAAGCATAAAGTGTAAAGCCTGGGGTGCCTAATGAGTGAGCTAACTCACATTAATT
GCGTTGCGCTCACTGCCCGCTTTCCAGTCGGGAAACCTGTCGTGCCAGCTGCATTAATGAATCGGCCAAC
GCGCGGGGAGAGGCGGTTTGCGTATTGGGCGCTCTTCCGCTTCCTCGCTCACTGACTCGCTGCGCTCGGT
CGTTCGGCTGCGGCGAGCGGTATCAGCTCACTCAAAGGCGGTAATACGGTTATCCACAGAATCAGGGGAT
AACGCAGGAAAGAACATGTGAGCAAAAGGCCAGCAAAAGGCCAGGAACCGTAAAAAGGCCGCGTTGCTGG
CGTTTTTCCATAGGCTCCGCCCCCCTGACGAGCATCACAAAAATCGACGCTCAAGTCAGAGGTGGCGAAA
CCCGACAGGACTATAAAGATACCAGGCGTTTCCCCCTGGAAGCTCCCTCGTGCGCTCTCCTGTTCCGACC
CTGCCGCTTACCGGATACCTGTCCGCCTTTCTCCCTTCGGGAAGCGTGGCGCTTTCTCATAGCTCACGCT
GTAGGTATCTCAGTTCGGTGTAGGTCGTTCGCTCCAAGCTGGGCTGTGTGCACGAACCCCCCGTTCAGCC
CGACCGCTGCGCCTTATCCGGTAACTATCGTCTTGAGTCCAACCCGGTAAGACACGACTTATCGCCACTG
GCAGCAGCCACTGGTAACAGGATTAGCAGAGCGAGGTATGTAGGCGGTGCTACAGAGTTCTTGAAGTGGT
GGCCTAACTACGGCTACACTAGAAGAACAGTATTTGGTATCTGCGCTCTGCTGAAGCCAGTTACCTTCGG
AAAAAGAGTTGGTAGCTCTTGATCCGGCAAACAAACCACCGCTGGTAGCGGTGGTTTTTTTGTTTGCAAG
CAGCAGATTACGCGCAGAAAAAAAGGATCTCAAGAAGATCCTTTGATCTTTTCTACGGGGTCTGACGCTC
AGTGGAACGAAAACTCACGTTAAGGGATTTTGGTCATGAGATTATCAAAAAGGATCTTCACCTAGATCCT
TTTAAATTAAAAATGAAGTTTTAAATCAAGCCCAATCTGAATAATGTTACAACCAATTAACCAATTCTGA
TTAGAAAAACTCATCGAGCATCAAATGAAACTGCAATTTATTCATATCAGGATTATCAATACCATATTTT
TGAAAAAGCCGTTTCTGTAATGAAGGAGAAAACTCACCGAGGCAGTTCCATAGGATGGCAAGATCCTGGT
ATCGGTCTGCGATTCCGACTCGTCCAACATCAATACAACCTATTAATTTCCCCTCGTCAAAAATAAGGTT
ATCAAGTGAGAAATCACCATGAGTGACGACTGAATCCGGTGAGAATGGCAAAAGTTTATGCATTTCTTTC
CAGACTTGTTCAACAGGCCAGCCATTACGCTCGTCATCAAAATCACTCGCATCAACCAAACCGTTATTCA
TTCGTGATTGCGCCTGAGCGAGACGAAATACGCGATCGCTGTTAAAAGGACAATTACAAACAGGAATCGA
ATGCAACCGGCGCAGGAACACTGCCAGCGCATCAACAATATTTTCACCTGAATCAGGATATTCTTCTAAT
ACCTGGAATGCTGTTTTTCCGGGGATCGCAGTGGTGAGTAACCATGCATCATCAGGAGTACGGATAAAAT
GCTTGATGGTCGGAAGAGGCATAAATTCCGTCAGCCAGTTTAGTCTGACCATCTCATCTGTAACATCATT
GGCAACGCTACCTTTGCCATGTTTCAGAAACAACTCTGGCGCATCGGGCTTCCCATACAAGCGATAGATT
GTCGCACCTGATTGCCCGACATTATCGCGAGCCCATTTATACCCATATAAATCAGCATCCATGTTGGAAT
TTAATCGCGGCCTCGACGTTTCCCGTTGAATATGGCTCATAACACCCCTTGTATTACTGTTTATGTAAGC
AGACAGTTTTATTGTTCATGATGATATATTTTTATCTTGTGCAATGTAACATCAGAGATTTTGAGACACG
GGCCAGAGCTGCATCGCGCGTTTCGGTGATGACGGTGAAAACCTCTGACACATGCAGCTCCCGGAGACGG
TCACAGCTTGTCTGTAAGCGGATGCCGGGAGCAGACAAGCCCGTCAGGGCGCGTCAGCGGGTGTTGGCGG
GTGTCGGGGCTGGCTTAACTATGCGGCATCAGAGCAGATTGTACTGAGAGTGCACCAT
